Addgene plasmid #200486: pKLV2-U6gRNA5(CDK6-E1(1))-PGKpuro2ABFP-W
Purpose: Lentiviral vector expressing gRNA targeting human CDK6-E1
Depositing lab: Kosuke Yusa. Depositing organization: Kyoto University, Institute for Life and Medical Sciences. Publication: Canonical BAF complex regulates the oncogenic program in human T-cell acute lymphoblastic leukemia. Aoki K, Hyuga M, Tarumoto Y, Nishibuchi G, Ueda A, Ochi Y, Sugino S, Mikami T, Kobushi H, Kato I, Akahane K, Inukai T, Takaori-Kondo A, Takita J, Ogawa S, Yusa K. Blood. 2023 Nov 3:blood.2023020857. doi: 10.1182/blood.2023020857. PubMed 37922452.
Backbone
  Vector backbone: pKLV2-U6gRNA5(BbsI)-PGKpuro2ABFP-W
  Backbone manufacturer: addgene
  Backbone size w/o insert (bp): 8648
  Total vector size (bp): 8650
  Vector type: Lentiviral
  Selectable markers: Puromycin
Growth in bacteria
  Bacterial resistance: Ampicillin, 100 μg/mL
  Growth temperature: 37°C
  Growth strain: NEB Stable
  Copy number: Unknown
Gene/Insert
  Gene/Insert name: CDK6-E1(1)
  gRNA/shRNA sequence: GCACTGTGGTAATTTCCCA
  Species: H. sapiens (human)
  Entrez Gene: CDK6 (a.k.a. MCPH12, PLSTIRE)
  Cloning method: Restriction Enzyme; 5′ cloning site BbsI (destroyed during cloning); 3′ cloning site BbsI (destroyed during cloning)
  Sequencing primers: 5′ AGATAATTAGAATTAATTTGACTG
Terms and licenses: Academic/Nonprofit Terms; Industry Terms: Not Available to Industry
How to cite: pKLV2-U6gRNA5(CDK6-E1(1))-PGKpuro2ABFP-W was a gift from Kosuke Yusa (Addgene plasmid # 200486 ; http://n2t.net/addgene:200486 ; RRID:Addgene_200486)
