[The description below was written by a language model from this plasmid's Addgene catalogue record and pLannotate feature annotations shown in this document.]
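Description:
pKLV2-U6gRNA5(CDK6-E1(1))-PGKpuro2ABFP-W is an 8,650 bp lentiviral vector that expresses a single guide RNA directed against a human CDK6 target designated E1. It derives from the pKLV2-U6gRNA5(BbsI)-PGKpuro2ABFP-W backbone, with the guide cloned between two BbsI sites that were destroyed in the process. In bacteria the plasmid is maintained by a high-copy ColE1/pUC-type origin and selected with ampicillin through the β-lactamase gene. An f1 origin and remnants of a lac/lacZα cloning region with flanking T3 and T7 promoters are also present in the backbone.

The viral portion has a CMV enhancer/promoter fused to a truncated HIV-1 5' LTR, which drives transcription of the viral genome in packaging cells. This is followed by the Ψ packaging signal with a gag fragment, the Rev response element for nuclear export of the genomic RNA, and the cPPT/CTS. The second LTR is also annotated as truncated and is followed by a bGH polyadenylation signal.

Between these elements sit two expression units. A human U6 RNA polymerase III promoter transcribes the CDK6 spacer joined to a Streptococcus pyogenes Cas9 guide scaffold, annotated as a tracrRNA fragment. A mouse PGK promoter drives puromycin N-acetyltransferase linked to TagBFP, by a 2A peptide according to the construct name. Transduced cells can therefore be selected with puromycin and tracked by blue fluorescence, and a WPRE downstream enhances transcript expression. No Cas9 is encoded, so the nuclease must be supplied separately. The associated publication concerns human T-cell acute lymphoblastic leukemia, but the record does not define "E1" or state the experimental application beyond targeting it.
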