Features (pLannotate 1.2.2; 28 found; start..end, strand, type, name):
    253..452     +  promoter       CMV promoter: human cytomegalovirus (CMV) immediate early promoter
    470..650     +  LTR            5' LTR (truncated): truncated 5' long terminal repeat (LTR) from HIV-1
    697..822     +  misc_feature   HIV-1 Ψ: packaging signal of human immunodeficiency virus type 1
    806..1144    +  CDS            HIV-1 gag (fragment): gag protein from human immunodeficiency virus 1; gag
   1321..1554    +  misc_feature   RRE: The Rev response element (RRE) of HIV-1 allows for Rev-dependent mRNA export from the nucleus to the cytoplasm.
   1931..2031    +  CDS            Rev (fragment): human immunodeficiency virus 1 (HIV-1) Rev protein; rev; enhances nuclear export of unspliced and incompletely spliced viral mRNAs
   2081..2198    +  misc_feature   cPPT/CTS: central polypurine tract and central termination sequence of HIV-1
   2273..2513    +  promoter       U6 promoter: RNA polymerase III promoter for human U6 snRNA
   2560..2627    +  misc_RNA       tracrRNA (fragment): trans-activating CRISPR RNA for the Streptococcus pyogenes CRISPR/Cas9 system
   2650..3149    +  promoter       PGK promoter: mouse phosphoglycerate kinase 1 promoter
   3189..3785    +  CDS            PuroR (fragment): puromycin N-acetyltransferase; pac from Streptomyces; confers resistance to puromycin
   3858..4556    +  CDS            TagBFP: TagBFP is a basic (constitutively fluorescent) blue fluorescent protein published in 2008, derived from Entacmaea quadricolor. It is reported to be a very rapidly-maturing monomer with very low acid sensitivity.
   4568..5154    +  misc_feature   WPRE: woodchuck hepatitis virus posttranscriptional regulatory element
   5148..5294    +  CDS            nef (fragment): NEF_HV1LA - Experimental evidence at protein level: Swiss-Prot protein existence level 1. Extracellular Nef protein targets CD4(+) T-lymphocytes for apoptosis by interacting with CXCR4 surface receptors. From Human immunodeficiency virus type 1 group M subtype B (isolate Lai) (HIV-1).
   5302..5480    +  LTR            5' LTR (truncated): truncated 5' long terminal repeat (LTR) from HIV-1
   5506..5617    +  polyA_signal   bGH poly(A) signal: bovine growth hormone polyadenylation signal
   5756..5774    -  promoter       T3 promoter: promoter for bacteriophage T3 RNA polymerase
   5819..5835    -  protein_bind   lac operator: The lac repressor binds to the lac operator to inhibit transcription in E. coli. This inhibition can be relieved by adding lactose or isopropyl-β-D-thiogalactopyranoside (IPTG). lac repressor encoded by lacI
   5843..5873    -  promoter       lac promoter: promoter for the E. coli lac operon
   5888..5909    -  protein_bind   CAP binding site: CAP binding activates transcription in the presence of cAMP. E. coli catabolite activator protein
   5922..6014    -  CDS            lacI (fragment): lac repressor; lacI; The lac repressor binds to the lac operator to inhibit transcription in E. coli. This inhibition can be relieved by adding lactose or isopropyl-β-D-thiogalactopyranoside (IPTG).
   6197..6785    -  rep_origin     ori: high-copy-number ColE1/pMB1/pBR322/pUC origin of replication
   6956..7816    -  CDS            AmpR: β-lactamase; bla; confers resistance to ampicillin, carbenicillin, and related antibiotics
   7817..7921    -  promoter       AmpR promoter: bla
   7974..8402    -  rep_origin     f1 ori (sequence partly withheld): f1 bacteriophage origin of replication; arrow indicates direction of (+) strand synthesis
   8407..8562    -  CDS            lacZα (fragment): LacZα fragment of β-galactosidase; lacZ fragment
   8570..8588    +  promoter       T7 promoter: promoter for bacteriophage T7 RNA polymerase
   8602..252     +  enhancer       CMV enhancer (across the origin): human cytomegalovirus immediate early enhancer
>Addgene plasmid #200486 | pKLV2-U6gRNA5(CDK6-E1(1))-PGKpuro2ABFP-W | addgene full sequence | sequence record 418864 | Addgene NGS Result
CGCCCATTGACGTCAATAATGACGTATGTTCCCATAGTAACGCCAATAGGGACTTTCCATTGACGTCAAT
GGGTGGAGTATTTACGGTAAACTGCCCACTTGGCAGTACATCAAGTGTATCATATGCCAAGTACGCCCCC
TATTGACGTCAATGACGGTAAATGGCCCGCCTGGCATTATGCCCAGTACATGACCTTATGGGACTTTCCT
ACTTGGCAGTACATCTACGTATTAGTCATCGCTATTACCATGGTGATGCGGTTTTGGCAGTACATCAATG
GGCGTGGATAGCGGTTTGACTCACGGGGATTTCCAAGTCTCCACCCCATTGACGTCAATGGGAGTTTGTT
TTGGCACCAAAATCAACGGGACTTTCCAAAATGTCGTAACAACTCCGCCCCATTGACGCAAATGGGCGGT
AGGCGTGTACGGTGGGAGGTCTATATAAGCAGCGCGTTTTGCCTGTACTGGGTCTCTCTGGTTAGACCAG
ATCTGAGCCTGGGAGCTCTCTGGCTAACTAGGGAACCCACTGCTTAAGCCTCAATAAAGCTTGCCTTGAG
TGCTTCAAGTAGTGTGTGCCCGTCTGTTGTGTGACTCTGGTAACTAGAGATCCCTCAGACCCTTTTAGTC
AGTGTGGAAAATCTCTAGCAGTGGCGCCCGAACAGGGACTTGAAAGCGAAAGGGAAACCAGAGGAGCTCT
CTCGACGCAGGACTCGGCTTGCTGAAGCGCGCACGGCAAGAGGCGAGGGGCGGCGACTGGTGAGTACGCC
AAAAATTTTGACTAGCGGAGGCTAGAAGGAGAGAGATGGGTGCGAGAGCGTCAGTATTAAGCGGGGGAGA
ATTAGATCGCGATGGGAAAAAATTCGGTTAAGGCCAGGGGGAAAGAAAAAATATAAATTAAAACATATAG
TATGGGCAAGCAGGGAGCTAGAACGATTCGCAGTTAATCCTGGCCTGTTAGAAACATCAGAAGGCTGTAG
ACAAATACTGGGACAGCTACAACCATCCCTTCAGACAGGATCAGAAGAACTTAGATCATTATATAATACA
GTAGCAACCCTCTATTGTGTGCATCAAAGGATAGAGATAAAAGACACCAAGGAAGCTTTAGACAAGATAG
AGGAAGAGCAAAACAAAAGTAAGACCACCGCACAGCAAGCGGCCGGCCGCGCTGATCTTCAGACCTGGAG
GAGGAGATATGAGGGACAATTGGAGAAGTGAATTATATAAATATAAAGTAGTAAAAATTGAACCATTAGG
AGTAGCACCCACCAAGGCAAAGAGAAGAGTGGTGCAGAGAGAAAAAAGAGCAGTGGGAATAGGAGCTTTG
TTCCTTGGGTTCTTGGGAGCAGCAGGAAGCACTATGGGCGCAGCGTCAATGACGCTGACGGTACAGGCCA
GACAATTATTGTCTGGTATAGTGCAGCAGCAGAACAATTTGCTGAGGGCTATTGAGGCGCAACAGCATCT
GTTGCAACTCACAGTCTGGGGCATCAAGCAGCTCCAGGCAAGAATCCTGGCTGTGGAAAGATACCTAAAG
GATCAACAGCTCCTGGGGATTTGGGGTTGCTCTGGAAAACTCATTTGCACCACTGCTGTGCCTTGGAATG
CTAGTTGGAGTAATAAATCTCTGGAACAGATTTGGAATCACACGACCTGGATGGAGTGGGACAGAGAAAT
TAACAATTACACAAGCTTAATACACTCCTTAATTGAAGAATCGCAAAACCAGCAAGAAAAGAATGAACAA
GAATTATTGGAATTAGATAAATGGGCAAGTTTGTGGAATTGGTTTAACATAACAAATTGGCTGTGGTATA
TAAAATTATTCATAATGATAGTAGGAGGCTTGGTAGGTTTAAGAATAGTTTTTGCTGTACTTTCTATAGT
GAATAGAGTTAGGCAGGGATATTCACCATTATCGTTTCAGACCCACCTCCCAACCCCGAGGGGACCCGAC
AGGCCCGAAGGAATAGAAGAAGAAGGTGGAGAGAGAGACAGAGACAGATCCATTCGATTAGTGAACGGAT
CGGCACTGCGTGCGCCAATTCTGCAGACAAATGGCAGTATTCATCCACAATTTTAAAAGAAAAGGGGGGA
TTGGGGGGTACAGTGCAGGGGAAAGAATAGTAGACATAATAGCAACAGACATACAAACTAAAGAATTACA
AAAACAAATTACAAAAATTCAAAATTTTCGGGTTTATTACAGGGACAGCAGAGATCCAGTTTGGTTAGTA
CCGGGCCCTACGCGTCCAAGGTCGGGCAGGAAGAGGGCCTATTTCCCATGATTCCTTCATATTTGCATAT
ACGATACAAGGCTGTTAGAGAGATAATTAGAATTAATTTGACTGTAAACACAAAGATATTAGTACAAAAT
ACGTGACGTAGAAAGTAATAATTTCTTGGGTAGTTTGCAGTTTTAAAATTATGTTTTAAAATGGACTATC
ATATGCTTACCGTAACTTGAAAGTATTTCGATTTCTTGGCTTTATATATCTTGTGGAAAGGACGAAACAC
CGGCACTGTGGTAATTTCCCAGTTTAAGAGCTATGCTGGAAACAGCATAGCAAGTTTAAATAAGGCTAGT
CCGTTATCAACTTGAAAAAGTGGCACCGAGTCGGTGCTTTTTTTGGATCCAATTCTACCGGGTAGGGGAG
GCGCTTTTCCCAAGGCAGTCTGGAGCATGCGCTTTAGCAGCCCCGCTGGGCACTTGGCGCTACACAAGTG
GCCTCTGGCCTCGCACACATTCCACATCCACCGGTAGGCGCCAACCGGCTCCGTTCTTTGGTGGCCCCTT
CGCGCCACCTTCTACTCCTCCCCTAGTCAGGAAGTTCCCCCCCGCCCCGCAGCTCGCGTCGTGCAGGACG
TGACAAATGGAAGTAGCACGTCTCACTAGTCTCGTGCAGATGGACAGCACCGCTGAGCAATGGAAGCGGG
TAGGCCTTTGGGGCAGCGGCCAATAGCAGCTTTGCTCCTTCGCTTTCTGGGCTCAGAGGCTGGGAAGGGG
TGGGTCCGGGGGCGGGCTCAGGGGCGGGCTCAGGGGCGGGGCGGGCGCCCGAAGGTCCTCCGGAGGCCCG
GCATTCTGCACGCTTCAAAAGCGCACGTCTGCCGCGCTGTTCTCCTCTTCCTCATCTCCGGGCCTTTCGA
CCTGCATCCATCTAGATCTCGAGCAGCTGAAGCTTACCATGACCGAGTACAAGCCCACGGTGCGCCTCGC
CACCCGCGACGACGTCCCCAGGGCCGTACGCACCCTCGCCGCCGCGTTCGCCGACTACCCCGCCACGCGC
CACACCGTCGATCCGGACCGCCACATCGAGCGGGTCACCGAGCTGCAAGAACTCTTCCTCACGCGCGTCG
GGCTCGACATCGGCAAGGTGTGGGTCGCGGACGACGGCGCCGCGGTGGCGGTCTGGACCACGCCGGAGAG
CGTCGAAGCGGGGGCGGTGTTCGCCGAGATCGGCCCGCGCATGGCCGAGTTGAGCGGTTCCCGGCTGGCC
GCGCAGCAACAGATGGAAGGCCTCCTGGCGCCGCACCGGCCCAAGGAGCCCGCGTGGTTCCTGGCCACCG
TCGGCGTCTCGCCCGACCACCAGGGCAAGGGTCTGGGCAGCGCCGTCGTGCTCCCCGGAGTGGAGGCGGC
CGAGCGCGCCGGGGTGCCCGCCTTCCTGGAGACCTCCGCGCCCCGCAACCTCCCCTTCTACGAGCGGCTC
GGCTTCACCGTCACCGCCGACGTCGAGGTGCCCGAAGGACCGCGCACCTGGTGCATGACCCGCAAGCCCG
GTGCCGGCGGCGGGTCCGGAGGAGAGGGCAGAGGAAGTCTCCTAACATGCGGTGACGTGGAGGAGAATCC
TGGCCCAATGAGCGAGCTGATTAAGGAGAACATGCACATGAAGCTGTACATGGAGGGCACCGTGGACAAC
CATCACTTCAAGTGCACATCCGAGGGCGAAGGCAAGCCCTACGAGGGCACCCAGACCATGAGAATCAAGG
TGGTCGAGGGCGGCCCTCTCCCCTTCGCCTTCGACATCCTGGCTACTAGCTTCCTCTACGGCAGCAAGAC
CTTCATCAACCACACCCAGGGCATCCCCGACTTCTTCAAGCAGTCCTTCCCTGAGGGCTTCACATGGGAG
AGAGTCACCACATACGAGGACGGGGGCGTGCTGACCGCTACCCAGGACACCAGCCTCCAGGACGGCTGCC
TCATCTACAACGTCAAGATCAGAGGGGTGAACTTCACATCCAACGGCCCTGTGATGCAGAAGAAAACACT
CGGCTGGGAGGCCTTCACCGAGACGCTGTACCCCGCTGACGGCGGCCTGGAAGGCAGAAACGACATGGCC
CTGAAGCTCGTGGGCGGGAGCCATCTGATCGCAAACATCAAGACCACATATAGATCCAAGAAACCCGCTA
AGAACCTCAAGATGCCTGGCGTCTACTATGTGGACTACAGACTGGAAAGAATCAAGGAGGCCAACAACGA
GACCTACGTCGAGCAGCACGAGGTGGCAGTGGCCAGATACTGCGACCTCCCTAGCAAACTGGGGCACAAG
CTTAATTGAGCGGCCGCTCAACCTCTGGATTACAAAATTTGTGAAAGATTGACTGGTATTCTTAACTATG
TTGCTCCTTTTACGCTATGTGGATACGCTGCTTTAATGCCTTTGTATCATGCTATTGCTTCCCGTATGGC
TTTCATTTTCTCCTCCTTGTATAAATCCTGGTTGCTGTCTCTTTATGAGGAGTTGTGGCCCGTTGTCAGG
CAACGTGGCGTGGTGTGCACTGTGTTTGCTGACGCAACCCCCACTGGTTGGGGCATTGCCACCACCTGTC
AGCTCCTTTCCGGGACTTTCGCTTTCCCCCTCCCTATTGCCACGGCGGAACTCATCGCCGCCTGCCTTGC
CCGCTGCTGGACAGGGGCTCGGCTGTTGGGCACTGACAATTCCGTGGTGTTGTCGGGGAAATCATCGTCC
TTTCCTTGGCTGCTCGCCTGTGTTGCCACCTGGATTCTGCGCGGGACGTCCTTCTGCTACGTCCCTTCGG
CCCTCAATCCAGCGGACCTTCCTTCCCGCGGCCTGCTGCCGGCTCTGCGGCCTCTTCCGCGTCTACGCCT
TCGCCCTCAGACGAGTCGGATCTCCCTTTGGGCCGCCTCCCCGCAGGTACCTTTAAGACCAATGACTTAC
AAGGCAGCTGTAGATCTTAGCCACTTTTTAAAAGAAAAGGGGGGACTGGAAGGGCTAATTCACTCCCAAA
GAAGTCAAGATCTGCTTTTTGCCTGTACTGGGTCTCTCTGGTTAGACCAGAGTCTCTCTGGTTAGACCAG
ATCTGAGCCTGGGAGCTCTCTGGCTAACTAGGGAACCCACTGCTTAAGCCTCAATAAAGCTTGCCTTGAG
TGCTTCAAGTAGTGTGTGCCCGTCTGTTGTGTGACTCTGGTAACTAGAGATCCCTCAGACCCTTTTAGTC
AGTGTGGAAAATCTCTAGCAGTTTAAACCCGCTGATCAGCCTCGACTGTGCCTTCTAGTTGCCAGCCATC
TGTTGTTTGCCCCTCCCCCGTGCCTTCCTTGACCCTGGAAGGTGCCACTCCCACTGTCCTTTCCTAATAA
AATGAGGAAATTGCATCGCATTGTCTGAGTAGGTGTCATTCTATTCTGGGGGGTGGGGTGGGGCAGGACA
GCAAGGGGGAGGATTGGGAAGTCAATAGCAGGCATGCTGGGGATGCGGTGGGCTCTATGGGCGGCCGTTA
ATTAAGCTTTTGTTCCCTTTAGTGAGGGTTAATTGCGCGCTTGGCGTAATCATGGTCATAGCTGTTTCCT
GTGTGAAATTGTTATCCGCTCACAATTCCACACAACATACGAGCCGGGAGCATAAAGTGTAAAGCCTGGG
GTGCCTAATGAGTGAGCTAACTCACATTAATTGCGTTGCGCTCACTGCCCGCTTTCCAGTCGGGAAACCT
GTCGTGCCAGCTGCATTAATGAATCGGCCAACGCGCGGGGAGAGGCGGTTTGCGTATTGGGCGCTCTTCC
GCTTCCTCGCTCACTGACTCGCTGCGCTCGGTCGTTCGGCTGCGGCGAGCGGTATCAGCTCACTCAAAGG
CGGTAATACGGTTATCCACAGAATCAGGGGATAACGCAGGAAAGAACATGTGAGCAAAAGGCCAGCAAAA
GGCCAGGAACCGTAAAAAGGCCGCGTTGCTGGCGTTTTTCCATAGGCTCCGCCCCCCTGACGAGCATCAC
AAAAATCGACGCTCAAGTCAGAGGTGGCGAAACCCGACAGGACTATAAAGATACCAGGCGTTTCCCCCTG
GAAGCTCCCTCGTGCGCTCTCCTGTTCCGACCCTGCCGCTTACCGGATACCTGTCCGCCTTTCTCCCTTC
GGGAAGCGTGGCGCTTTCTCATAGCTCACGCTGTAGGTATCTCAGTTCGGTGTAGGTCGTTCGCTCCAAG
CTGGGCTGTGTGCACGAACCCCCCGTTCAGCCCGACCGCTGCGCCTTATCCGGTAACTATCGTCTTGAGT
CCAACCCGGTAAGACACGACTTATCGCCACTGGCAGCAGCCACTGGTAACAGGATTAGCAGAGCGAGGTA
TGTAGGCGGTGCTACAGAGTTCTTGAAGTGGTGGCCTAACTACGGCTACACTAGAAGAACAGTATTTGGT
ATCTGCGCTCTGCTGAAGCCAGTTACCTTCGGAAAAAGAGTTGGTAGCTCTTGATCCGGCAAACAAACCA
CCGCTGGTAGCGGTGGTTTTTTTGTTTGCAAGCAGCAGATTACGCGCAGAAAAAAAGGATCTCAAGAAGA
TCCTTTGATCTTTTCTACGGGGTCTGACGCTCAGTGGAACGAAAACTCACGTTAAGGGATTTTGGTCATG
AGATTATCAAAAAGGATCTTCACCTAGATCCTTTTAAATTAAAAATGAAGTTTTAAATCAATCTAAAGTA
TATATGAGTAAACTTGGTCTGACAGTTACCAATGCTTAATCAGTGAGGCACCTATCTCAGCGATCTGTCT
ATTTCGTTCATCCATAGTTGCCTGACTCCCCGTCGTGTAGATAACTACGATACGGGAGGGCTTACCATCT
GGCCCCAGTGCTGCAATGATACCGCGAGACCCACGCTCACCGGCTCCAGATTTATCAGCAATAAACCAGC
CAGCCGGAAGGGCCGAGCGCAGAAGTGGTCCTGCAACTTTATCCGCCTCCATCCAGTCTATTAATTGTTG
CCGGGAAGCTAGAGTAAGTAGTTCGCCAGTTAATAGTTTGCGCAACGTTGTTGCCATTGCTACAGGCATC
GTGGTGTCACGCTCGTCGTTTGGTATGGCTTCATTCAGCTCCGGTTCCCAACGATCAAGGCGAGTTACAT
GATCCCCCATGTTGTGCAAAAAAGCGGTTAGCTCCTTCGGTCCTCCGATCGTTGTCAGAAGTAAGTTGGC
CGCAGTGTTATCACTCATGGTTATGGCAGCACTGCATAATTCTCTTACTGTCATGCCATCCGTAAGATGC
TTTTCTGTGACTGGTGAGTACTCAACCAAGTCATTCTGAGAATAGTGTATGCGGCGACCGAGTTGCTCTT
GCCCGGCGTCAATACGGGATAATACCGCGCCACATAGCAGAACTTTAAAAGTGCTCATCATTGGAAAACG
TTCTTCGGGGCGAAAACTCTCAAGGATCTTACCGCTGTTGAGATCCAGTTCGATGTAACCCACTCGTGCA
CCCAACTGATCTTCAGCATCTTTTACTTTCACCAGCGTTTCTGGGTGAGCAAAAACAGGAAGGCAAAATG
CCGCAAAAAAGGGAATAAGGGCGACACGGAAATGTTGAATACTCATACTCTTCCTTTTTCAATATTATTG
AAGCATTTATCAGGGTTATTGTCTCATGAGCGGATACATATTTGAATGTATTTAGAAAAATAAACAAATA
GGGGTTCCGCGCACATTTCCCCGAAAAGTGCCACCTAAATTGTAAGCGTTAATATTTTGTTAAAATTCGC
GTTAAATTTTTGTTAAATCAGCTCATTTTTTAACCAATAGGCCGAAATCGGCAAAATCCCTTATAAATCA
AAAGAATAGACCGAGATAGGGT
[37 nt withheld, positions 8073-8109]
AAAGAACGTGGACTCCAACGTCAAAGG
[49 nt withheld, positions 8137-8185]
T
[91 nt withheld, positions 8187-8277]
G
[124 nt withheld, positions 8279-8402]
CCCATTCGCCATTCAGGCTGCGCAACTGTTGGGAAGGGCGATCGGTGCGGGCCTCTTCGCTATTACGCCA
GCTGGCGAAAGGGGGATGTGCTGCAAGGCGATTAAGTTGGGTAACGCCAGGGTTTTCCCAGTCACGACGT
TGTAAAACGACGGCCAGTGAGCGCGCGTAATACGACTCACTATAGGGCGAATTGACTAGTACATAACTTA
CGGTAAATGGCCCGCCTGGCTGACCGCCCAACGACCCC
